>Addgene plasmid #70294 | R777-E010 Hs.ARAF-nostop | depositor full sequence | sequence record 125743 | Full Sequence
TTAACGCTAGCATGGATGTTTTCCCAGTCACGACGTTGTAAAACGACGGCCAGTCTTAAAATTCGAGCTC
GGTCCGAGGATCCGAAATAATGATTTTATTTTGACTGATAGTGACCTGTTCGTTGCAACAAATTGATAAG
CAATGCTTTTTTATAATGCCAACTTTGTACAAAAAAGTTGGCACCATGGAGCCACCACGGGGCCCCCCTG
CCAATGGGGCCGAGCCATCCCGGGCAGTGGGCACCGTCAAAGTATACCTGCCCAACAAGCAACGCACGGT
GGTGACTGTCCGGGATGGCATGAGTGTCTACGACTCTCTAGACAAGGCCCTGAAGGTGCGGGGTCTAAAT
CAGGACTGCTGTGTGGTCTACCGACTCATCAAGGGACGAAAGACGGTCACTGCCTGGGACACAGCCATTG
CTCCCCTGGATGGCGAGGAGCTCATTGTCGAGGTCCTTGAAGATGTCCCGCTGACCATGCACAATTTTGT
ACGGAAGACCTTCTTCAGCCTGGCGTTCTGTGACTTCTGCCTTAAGTTTCTGTTCCATGGCTTCCGTTGC
CAAACCTGTGGCTACAAGTTCCACCAGCATTGTTCCTCCAAGGTCCCCACAGTCTGTGTTGACATGAGTA
CCAACCGCCAACAGCCCTCAAGGTTCTACCACAGTGTCCAGGATTTGTCCGGAGGCTCCAGACAGCATGA
GGCTCCCTCGAACCGCCCCCTGAATGAGTTGCTAACCCCCCAGGGTCCCAGCCCCCGCACCCAGCACTGT
GACCCGGAGCACTTCCCCTTCCCTGCCCCAGCCAATGCCCCCCTACAGCGCATCCGCTCCACGTCCACTC
CCAACGTCCATATGGTCAGCACCACGGCCCCCATGGACTCCAACCTCATCCAGCTCACTGGCCAGAGTTT
CAGCACTGATGCTGCCGGTAGTAGAGGAGGTAGTGATGGAACCCCCCGGGGGAGCCCCAGCCCAGCCAGC
GTGTCCTCGGGGAGGAAGTCCCCACATTCCAAGTCACCAGCAGAGCAGCGCGAGCGGAAGTCCTTGGCCG
ATGACAAGAAGAAAGTGAAGAACCTGGGGTACCGGGACTCAGGCTATTACTGGGAGGTACCACCCAGTGA
GGTGCAGCTGCTGAAGAGGATCGGGACGGGCTCGTTTGGCACCGTGTTTCGAGGGCGGTGGCATGGCGAT
GTGGCCGTGAAGGTGCTCAAGGTGTCCCAGCCCACAGCTGAGCAGGCCCAGGCTTTCAAGAATGAGATGC
AGGTGCTCAGGAAGACGCGACATGTCAACATCTTGCTGTTTATGGGCTTCATGACCCGGCCGGGATTTGC
CATCATCACACAGTGGTGTGAGGGCTCCAGCCTCTACCATCACCTGCATGTGGCCGACACACGCTTCGAC
ATGGTCCAGCTCATCGACGTGGCCCGGCAGACTGCCCAGGGCATGGACTACCTCCATGCCAAGAACATCA
TCCACCGAGATCTCAAGTCTAACAACATCTTCCTACATGAGGGGCTCACGGTGAAGATCGGTGACTTTGG
CTTGGCCACAGTGAAGACTCGATGGAGCGGGGCCCAGCCCTTGGAGCAGCCCTCAGGATCTGTGCTGTGG
ATGGCAGCTGAGGTGATCCGTATGCAGGACCCGAACCCCTACAGCTTCCAGTCAGACGTCTATGCCTACG
GGGTTGTGCTCTACGAGCTTATGACTGGCTCACTGCCTTACAGCCACATTGGCTGCCGTGACCAGATTAT
CTTTATGGTGGGCCGTGGCTATCTGTCCCCGGACCTCAGCAAAATCTCCAGCAACTGCCCCAAGGCCATG
CGGCGCCTGCTGTCTGACTGCCTCAAGTTCCAGCGGGAGGAGCGGCCCCTCTTCCCCCAGATCCTGGCCA
CAATTGAGCTGCTGCAACGGTCACTCCCCAAGATTGAGCGGAGTGCCTCGGAACCCTCCTTGCACCGCAC
CCAGGCCGATGAGTTGCCTGCCTGCCTACTCAGCGCAGCCCGCCTTGTGCCTTCAACTTTCTTGTACAAA
GTTGGCATTATAGGAAAGCATTGCTTATCAATTTGTTGCAACGAACAGGTCACTATCAGTCAAAATAAAA
TCATTATTTGCATGCAAGCTTAGATCCTCTAGACCAGCCAGGACAGAAATGCCTCGACTTCGCTGCTACC
CAAGGTTGCCGGGTGACGCACACCGTGGAAACGGATGAAGGCACGAACCCAGTGGACATAAGCCTGTTCG
GTTCGTAAGCTGTAATGCAAGTAGCGTATGCGCTCACGCAACTGGTCCAGAACCTTGACCGAACGCAGCG
GTGGTAACGGCGCAGTGGCGGTTTTCATGGCTTGTTATGACTGTTTTTTTGGGGTACAGTCTATGCCTCG
GGCATCCAAGCAGCAAGCGCGTTACGCCGTGGGTCGATGTTTGATGTTATGGAGCAGCAACGATGTTACG
CAGCAGGGCAGTCGCCCTAAAACAAAGTTAAACATTATGAGGGAAGCGGTGATCGCCGAAGTATCGACTC
AACTATCAGAGGTAGTTGGCGTCATCGAGCGCCATCTCGAACCGACGTTGCTGGCCGTACATTTGTACGG
CTCCGCAGTGGATGGCGGCCTGAAGCCACACAGTGATATTGATTTGCTGGTTACGGTGACCGTAAGGCTT
GATGAAACAACGCGGCGAGCTTTGATCAACGACCTTTTGGAAACTTCGGCTTCCCCTGGAGAGAGCGAGA
TTCTCCGCGCTGTAGAAGTCACCATTGTTGTGCACGACGACATCATTCCGTGGCGTTATCCAGCTAAGCG
CGAACTGCAATTTGGAGAATGGCAGCGCAATGACATTCTTGCAGGTATCTTCGAGCCAGCCACGATCGAC
ATTGATCTGGCTATCTTGCTGACAAAAGCAAGAGAACATAGCGTTGCCTTGGTAGGTCCAGCGGCGGAGG
AACTCTTTGATCCGGTTCCTGAACAGGATCTATTTGAGGCGCTAAATGAAACCTTAACGCTATGGAACTC
GCCGCCCGACTGGGCTGGCGATGAGCGAAATGTAGTGCTTACGTTGTCCCGCATTTGGTACAGCGCAGTA
ACCGGCAAAATCGCGCCGAAGGATGTCGCTGCCGACTGGGCAATGGAGCGCCTGCCGGCCCAGTATCAGC
CCGTCATACTTGAAGCTAGACAGGCTTATCTTGGACAAGAAGAAGATCGCTTGGCCTCGCGCGCAGATCA
GTTGGAAGAATTTGTCCACTACGTGAAAGGCGAGATCACCAAGGTAGTCGGCAAATAACCCTCGAGCCAC
CCATGACCAAAATCCCTTAACGTGAGTTACGCGTCGTTCCACTGAGCGTCAGACCCCGTAGAAAAGATCA
AAGGATCTTCTTGAGATCCTTTTTTTCTGCGCGTAATCTGCTGCTTGCAAACAAAAAAACCACCGCTACC
AGCGGTGGTTTGTTTGCCGGATCAAGAGCTACCAACTCTTTTTCCGAAGGTAACTGGCTTCAGCAGAGCG
CAGATACCAAATACTGTCCTTCTAGTGTAGCCGTAGTTAGGCCACCACTTCAAGAACTCTGTAGCACCGC
CTACATACCTCGCTCTGCTAATCCTGTTACCAGTGGCTGCTGCCAGTGGCGATAAGTCGTGTCTTACCGG
GTTGGACTCAAGACGATAGTTACCGGATAAGGCGCAGCGGTCGGGCTGAACGGGGGGTTCGTGCACACAG
CCCAGCTTGGAGCGAACGACCTACACCGAACTGAGATACCTACAGCGTGAGCATTGAGAAAGCGCCACGC
TTCCCGAAGGGAGAAAGGCGGACAGGTATCCGGTAAGCGGCAGGGTCGGAACAGGAGAGCGCACGAGGGA
GCTTCCAGGGGGAAACGCCTGGTATCTTTATAGTCCTGTCGGGTTTCGCCACCTCTGACTTGAGCGTCGA
TTTTTGTGATGCTCGTCAGGGGGGCGGAGCCTATGGAAAAACGCCAGCAACGCGGCCTTTTTACGGTTCC
TGGCCTTTTGCTGGCCTTTTGCTCACATGTTCTTTCCTGCGTTATCCCCTGATTCTGTGGATAACCGTAT
TACCGCCTTTGAGTGAGCTGATACCGCTCGCCGCAGCCGAACGACCGAGCGCAGCGAGTCAGTGAGCGAG
GAAGCGGAAGAGCGCCCAATACGCAAACCGCCTCTCCCCGCGCGTTGGCCGATTCATTAATGCAGCTGGC
ACGACAGGTTTCCCGACTGGAAAGCGGGCAGTGAGCGCAACGCAATTAATACGCGTACCGCTAGCCAGGA
AGAGTTTGTAGAAACGCAAAAAGGCCATCCGTCAGGATGGCCTTCTGCTTAGTTTGATGCCTGGCAGTTT
ATGGCGGGCGTCCTGCCCGCCACCCTCCGGGCCGTTGCTTCACAACGTTCAAATCCGCTCCCGGCGGATT
TGTCCTACTCAGGAGAGCGTTCACCGACAAACAACAGATAAAACGAAAGGCCCAGTCTTCCGACTGAGCC
TTTCGTTTTATTTGATGCCTGGCAGTTCCCTACTCTCGCG
Features (pLannotate 1.2.2; 11 found; start..end, strand, type, name):
     18..54      -  CDS            lacZα (fragment): LacZα fragment of β-galactosidase; lacZ fragment
     85..180     +  protein_bind   attL3: mutant version of attL; recombination site for the Gateway® LR reaction LR Clonase™
    186..2012    +  CDS            ARAF: ARAF_HUMAN - Also known as ARAF1, PKS, PKS2. Experimental evidence at protein level: Swiss-Prot protein existence level 1. [Isoform 2]: Serves as a positive regulator of myogenic differentiation by inducing cell cycle arrest, the expression of myogenin and other muscle-specific proteins, and myotube formation. From Homo sapiens (Human).
   2017..2110    -  protein_bind   attL2 (fragment): mutant version of attL; recombination site for the Gateway® LR reaction LR Clonase™
   2225..2248    +  promoter       Pc promoter (fragment): intI1 (promoter lies within the coding sequence); class 1 integron promoter
   2424..2480    +  CDS            GmR (fragment): gentamycin acetyltransferase; aacC1; confers resistance to gentamycin
   2487..3278    +  CDS            SmR: aminoglycoside adenylyltransferase (Murphy, 1985); aadA; confers resistance to spectinomycin and streptomycin
   3371..3959    +  rep_origin     ori: high-copy-number ColE1/pMB1/pBR322/pUC origin of replication
   4142..4234    +  CDS            lacI (fragment): lac repressor; lacI; The lac repressor binds to the lac operator to inhibit transcription in E. coli. This inhibition can be relieved by adding lactose or isopropyl-β-D-thiogalactopyranoside (IPTG).
   4289..4316    -  terminator     rrnB T2 terminator: transcription terminator T2 from the E. coli rrnB gene
   4448..4491    +  terminator     rrnB T1 terminator: Escherichia coli rrnB; transcription terminator T1 from the E. coli rrnB gene
