[The description below was written by a language model from this plasmid's Addgene catalogue record and pLannotate feature annotations shown in this document.]
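Description:
R777-E010 Hs.ARAF-nostop is a Gateway entry clone built on the pDonor-255 backbone (about 2.7 kb) that carries the human ARAF open reading frame, giving a 4,520 bp plasmid. It is a bacterial propagation and cloning vector rather than an expression construct. It replicates in E. coli from a high-copy ColE1/pUC-type origin and is selected with spectinomycin through the aadA (SmR) aminoglycoside adenylyltransferase gene. A fragment of a class 1 integron Pc promoter and a short gentamicin acetyltransferase remnant lie just upstream of this gene. The short lacZα and lacI fragments are annotated only as partial sequences and appear to be nonfunctional leftovers. The rrnB T1 and T2 terminators sit upstream of the cloning region, an arrangement that typically shields an insert from read-through transcription from the backbone.

The payload is the 1,827 bp ARAF coding sequence, corresponding to the reference transcript named in the record. ARAF encodes the A-Raf serine/threonine kinase of the RAF family. The ORF is flanked by two attL recombination sites, so an LR Clonase reaction can transfer it directionally into an attR-containing destination vector. The automated annotation labels the upstream site as attL3 and the downstream site as a partial attL2, and the record does not otherwise specify the site identities. No promoter drives the insert in this plasmid, so expression elements, tags and host-specific features come from the chosen destination vector. The stop codon has been omitted so the ORF can read through the downstream recombination site into a C-terminal fusion partner such as an epitope tag or fluorescent protein. The clone therefore serves as a source of ARAF for making C-terminally tagged expression constructs.
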