Addgene plasmid #70294: R777-E010 Hs.ARAF-nostop
Purpose: Gateway ORF clone of human ARAF [NM_001256196.1] without stop codon (for C-terminal fusions)
Depositing lab: Dominic Esposito. Depositing organization: National Cancer Institute (NCI).
Backbone
  Vector backbone: pDonor-255
  Backbone size w/o insert (bp): 2693
  Vector type: Gateway Entry Clone
Growth in bacteria
  Bacterial resistance: Spectinomycin, 50 μg/mL
  Growth temperature: 37°C
  Growth strain: DH10B
  Copy number: High Copy
Gene/Insert
  Gene/Insert name: ARAF
  Species: H. sapiens (human)
  Insert size (bp): 1827
  GenBank ID: NM_001256196.1
  Entrez Gene: ARAF (a.k.a. A-RAF, ARAF1, PKS2, RAFA1)
  Cloning method: Gateway Cloning
  Sequencing primers: 5′ M13F 23-mer (5'-CCCAGTCACGACGTTGTAAAACG); 3′ attLR 23-mer (5'-TAACATCAGAGATTTTGAGACAC)
Terms and licenses: Academic/Nonprofit Terms; Industry Terms: Not Available to Industry
How to cite: R777-E010 Hs.ARAF-nostop was a gift from Dominic Esposito (Addgene plasmid # 70294 ; http://n2t.net/addgene:70294 ; RRID:Addgene_70294)
