>Addgene plasmid #70294 | R777-E010 Hs.ARAF-nostop | addgene partial sequence | sequence record 129268 | pCR8_R1 5'-cgaaccgaacaggcttatgt-3'
GTGCGTCACCCGGCAACCTTGGGTAGCAGCGAAGTCGAGGCATTTCTGTCCTGGCTGGTCTAGAGGATCT
AAGCTTGCATGCAAATAATGATTTTATTTTGACTGATAGTGACCTGTTCGTTGCAACAAATTGATAAGCA
ATGCTTTCCTATAATGCCAACTTTGTACAAGAAAGTTGAAGGCACAAGGCGGGCTGCGCTGAGTAGGCAG
GCAGGCAACTCATCGGCCTGGGTGCGGTGCAAGGAGGGTTCCGAGGCACTCCGCTCAATCTTGGGGAGTG
ACCGTTGCAGCAGCTCAATTGTGGCCAGGATCTGGGGGAAGAGGGGCCGCTCCTCCCGCTGGAACTTGAG
GCAGTCAGACAGCAGGCGCCGCATGGCCTTGGGGCAGTTGCTGGAGATTTTGCTGAGGTCCGGGGACAGA
TAGCCACGGCCCACCATAAAGATAATCTGGTCACGGCAGCCAATGTGGCTGTAAGGCAGTGAGCCAGTCA
TAAGCTCGTAGAGCACAACCCCGTAGGCATAGACGTCTGACTGGAAGCTGTAGGGGTTCGGGTCCTGCAT
ACGGATCACCTCAGCTGCCATCCACAGCACAGATCCTGAGGGCTGCTCCAAGGGCTGGGCCCCGCTCCAT
CGAGTCTTCACTGTGGCCAAGCCAAAGTCACCGATCTTCACCGTGAGCCCCTCATGTAGGAAGATGTTGT
TAGACTTGAGATCTCGGTGGATGATGTTCTTGGCATGGAGGTAGTCCATGCCCTGGGCAGTCTGCCGGGC
CACGTCGATGAGCTGGACCATGTCGAAGCGTGTGTCGGCCACATGCAGGTGATGGTAGAGGCTGGAGCCC
TCACACCACTGTGTGATGATGGCAAATCCCGGCCGGGTCATGAAGCCCATAAACAGCAAGATGTT
